>Addgene plasmid #239414 | pSec61β-mScarlet3-H (aka mYongHong) | addgene full sequence | sequence record 481809 | Addgene NGS Result
AGATCCTTTTTGATAATCTCATGACCAAAATCCCTTAACGTGAGTTTTCGTTCCACTGAGCGTCAGACCC
CGTAGAAAAGATCAAAGGATCTTCTTGAGATCCTTTTTTTCTGCGCGTAATCTGCTGCTTGCAAACAAAA
AAACCACCGCTACCAGCGGTGGTTTGTTTGCCGGATCAAGAGCTACCAACTCTTTTTCCGAAGGTAACTG
GCTTCAGCAGAGCGCAGATACCAAATACTGTTCTTCTAGTGTAGCCGTAGTTAGGCCACCACTTCAAGAA
CTCTGTAGCACCGCCTACATACCTCGCTCTGCTAATCCTGTTACCAGTGGCTGCTGCCAGTGGCGATAAG
TCGTGTCTTACCGGGTTGGACTCAAGACGATAGTTACCGGATAAGGCGCAGCGGTCGGGCTGAACGGGGG
GTTCGTGCACACAGCCCAGCTTGGAGCGAACGACCTACACCGAACTGAGATACCTACAGCGTGAGCTATG
AGAAAGCGCCACGCTTCCCGAAGGGAGAAAGGCGGACAGGTATCCGGTAAGCGGCAGGGTCGGAACAGGA
GAGCGCACGAGGGAGCTTCCAGGGGGAAACGCCTGGTATCTTTATAGTCCTGTCGGGTTTCGCCACCTCT
GACTTGAGCGTCGATTTTTGTGATGCTCGTCAGGGGGGCGGAGCCTATGGAAAAACGCCAGCAACGCGGC
CTTTTTACGGTTCCTGGCCTTTTGCTGGCCTTTTGCTCACATGTTCTTTCCTGCGTTATCCCCTGATTCT
GTGGATAACCGTATTACCGCCATGCATTAGTTATTAATAGTAATCAATTACGGGGTCATTAGTTCATAGC
CCATATATGGAGTTCCGCGTTACATAACTTACGGTAAATGGCCCGCCTGGCTGACCGCCCAACGACCCCC
GCCCATTGACGTCAATAATGACGTATGTTCCCATAGTAACGCCAATAGGGACTTTCCATTGACGTCAATG
GGTGGAGTATTTACGGTAAACTGCCCACTTGGCAGTACATCAAGTGTATCATATGCCAAGTACGCCCCCT
ATTGACGTCAATGACGGTAAATGGCCCGCCTGGCATTATGCCCAGTACATGACCTTATGGGACTTTCCTA
CTTGGCAGTACATCTACGTATTAGTCATCGCTATTACCATGGTGATGCGGTTTTGGCAGTACATCAATGG
GCGTGGATAGCGGTTTGACTCACGGGGATTTCCAAGTCTCCACCCCATTGACGTCAATGGGAGTTTGTTT
TGGCACCAAAATCAACGGGACTTTCCAAAATGTCGTAACAACTCCGCCCCATTGACGCAAATGGGCGGTA
GGCGTGTACGGTGGGAGGTCTATATAAGCAGAGCTGGTTTAGTGAACCGTCAGATCCGCTAGCATGGATA
GCACCGAGGCAGTGATCAAGGAGTTCATGCGGTTCAAGGTGCACATGGAGGGCTCCATGAACGGCCACGA
GTTCGAGATCGAGGGCGAGGGCGAGGGCCGCCCCTACGAGGGCACCCAGACCGCCAAGCTGAGGGTGACC
AAGGGTGGCCCCCTGCCCTTCTCCTGGGACATCCTGTCCCCTCAGTTCATGTACGGCTCCAGGGCCTTCA
CGAAGCACCCCGCCGACATCCCCGACTACTGGAAGCAGTCCTTCCCCGAGGGCTTCAAGTGGGAGCGCGT
GATGAACTTCGAGGACGGCGGCGCCGTGTCCGTGGCCCAGGACACCTCCCTGGAGGACGGCACCCTGATC
TACAAGGTGAAGCTCCGCGGCACCAACTTCCCTCCTGACGGCCCCGTAATGCAGAAGAAGACAATGGGCT
GGGAAGCATCCACCGAGCGGTTGTACCCCGAGGACGTCGTGCTGAAGGGCGACATTAAGCATGCCCTGCG
CCTGAAGGACGGCGGCCGGTACCTGGCGGACTTCAAGACCACCTACAGGGCCAAGAAGCCCGTGCAGATG
CCCGGCGCCTTCAACATCGACCGCAAGTTGGACATCACATCCCACAACGAGGACTACACCGTGGTGGAAC
AGTACGAACGCTCCGTGGCCCGCCACTCCACCGGCGGCTCCGGTGGCTCCCCACCGGTCGCCACC
[288 nt withheld, positions 2096-2383]
TAGAGCGGCCGCGACTCTAGATCATAATCAGCCATACCACATTTGTAGAGGTTTTACTTGCTTTAAAAAA
CCTCCCACACCTCCCCCTGAACCTGAAACATAAAATGAATGCAATTGTTGTTGTTAACTTGTTTATTGCA
GCTTATAATGGTTACAAATAAAGCAATAGCATCACAAATTTCACAAATAAAGCATTTTTTTCACTGCATT
CTAGTTGTGGTTTGTCCAAACTCATCAATGTATCTTAAGGCGTAAATTGTAAGCGTTAATATTTTGTTAA
AATTCGCGTTAAATTTTTGTTAAATCAGCTCATTTTTTAACCAATAGGCCGAAATCGGCAAAATCCCTTA
TAAATCAAAAGAATAGACCGAGATAGGGT
[37 nt withheld, positions 2763-2799]
AAAGAACGTGGACTCCAACGTCAAAGG
[49 nt withheld, positions 2827-2875]
T
[91 nt withheld, positions 2877-2967]
G
[124 nt withheld, positions 2969-3092]
CAGGTGGCACTTTTCGGGGAAATGTGCGCGGAACCCCTATTTGTTTATTTTTCTAAATACATTCAAATAT
GTATCCGCTCATGAGACAATAACCCTGATAAATGCTTCAATAATATTGAAAAAGGAAGAGTCCTGAGGCG
GAAAGAACCAGCTGTGGAATGTGTGTCAGTTAGGGTGTGGAAAGTCCCCAGGCTCCCCAGCAGGCAGAAG
TATGCAAAGCATGCATCTCAATTAGTCAGCAACCAGGTGTGGAAAGTCCCCAGGCTCCCCAGCAGGCAGA
AGTATGCAAAGCATGCATCTCAATTAGTCAGCAACCATAGTCCCGCCCCTAACTCCGCCCATCCCGCCCC
TAACTCCGCCCAGTTCCGCCCATTCTCCGCCCCATGGCTGACTAATTTTTTTTATTTATGCAGAGGCCGA
GGCCGCCTCGGCCTCTGAGCTATTCCAGAAGTAGTGAGGAGGCTTTTTTGGAGGCCTAGGCTTTTGCAAA
GATCGATCAAGAGACAGGATGAGGATCGTTTCGCATGATTGAACAAGATGGATTGCACGCAGGTTCTCCG
GCCGCTTGGGTGGAGAGGCTATTCGGCTATGACTGGGCACAACAGACAATCGGCTGCTCTGATGCCGCCG
TGTTCCGGCTGTCAGCGCAGGGGCGCCCGGTTCTTTTTGTCAAGACCGACCTGTCCGGTGCCCTGAATGA
ACTGCAAGACGAGGCAGCGCGGCTATCGTGGCTGGCCACGACGGGCGTTCCTTGCGCAGCTGTGCTCGAC
GTTGTCACTGAAGCGGGAAGGGACTGGCTGCTATTGGGCGAAGTGCCGGGGCAGGATCTCCTGTCATCTC
ACCTTGCTCCTGCCGAGAAAGTATCCATCATGGCTGATGCAATGCGGCGGCTGCATACGCTTGATCCGGC
TACCTGCCCATTCGACCACCAAGCGAAACATCGCATCGAGCGAGCACGTACTCGGATGGAAGCCGGTCTT
GTCGATCAGGATGATCTGGACGAAGAGCATCAGGGGCTCGCGCCAGCCGAACTGTTCGCCAGGCTCAAGG
CGAGCATGCCCGACGGCGAGGATCTCGTCGTGACCCATGGCGATGCCTGCTTGCCGAATATCATGGTGGA
AAATGGCCGCTTTTCTGGATTCATCGACTGTGGCCGGCTGGGTGTGGCGGACCGCTATCAGGACATAGCG
TTGGCTACCCGTGATATTGCTGAAGAGCTTGGCGGCGAATGGGCTGACCGCTTCCTCGTGCTTTACGGTA
TCGCCGCTCCCGATTCGCAGCGCATCGCCTTCTATCGCCTTCTTGACGAGTTCTTCTGAGCGGGACTCTG
GGGTTCGAAATGACCGACCAAGCGACGCCCAACCTGCCATCACGAGATTTCGATTCCACCGCCGCCTTCT
ATGAAAGGTTGGGCTTCGGAATCGTTTTCCGGGACGCCGGCTGGATGATCCTCCAGCGCGGGGATCTCAT
GCTGGAGTTCTTCGCCCACCCTAGGGGGAGGCTAACTGAAACACGGAAGGAGACAATACCGGAAGGAACC
CGCGCTATGACGGCAATAAAAAGACAGAATAAAACGCACGGTGTTGGGTCGTTTGTTCATAAACGCGGGG
TTCGGTCCCAGGGCTGGCACTCTGTCGATACCCCACCGAGACCCCATTGGGGCCAATACGCCCGCGTTTC
TTCCTTTTCCCCACCCCACCCCCCAAGTTCGGGTGAAGGCCCAGGGCTCGCAGCCAACGTCGGGGCGGCA
GGCCCTGCCATAGCCTCAGGTTACTCATATATACTTTAGATTGATTTAAAACTTCATTTTTAATTTAAAA
GGATCTAGGTGA
Features (pLannotate 1.2.2; 14 found; start..end, strand, type, name):
     95..683     +  rep_origin     ori: high-copy-number ColE1/pMB1/pBR322/pUC origin of replication
    858..1161    +  enhancer       CMV enhancer: human cytomegalovirus immediate early enhancer
   1162..1365    +  promoter       CMV promoter: human cytomegalovirus (CMV) immediate early promoter
   1394..2064    +  CDS            mScarlet-2I (fragment): mScarlet-I derivative in which the N- and C-termini have been modified to reduce cytotoxicity (Valbuena et al., 2020) preserves the original mammalian codon optimization
   2096..2386    +  CDS            Sec61β (sequence partly withheld): human Sec61β subunit of the translocon in the endoplasmic reticulum; SEC61B
   2403..2486    +  CDS            large T antigen (fragment): large T antigen from SV40 (simian virus 40)
   2509..2630    +  polyA_signal   SV40 poly(A) signal: SV40 polyadenylation signal
   2664..3092    -  rep_origin     f1 ori (sequence partly withheld): f1 bacteriophage origin of replication; arrow indicates direction of (+) strand synthesis
   3119..3223    +  promoter       AmpR promoter: bla
   3225..3582    +  promoter       SV40 promoter: SV40 enhancer and early promoter
   3617..4411    +  CDS            NeoR/KanR: aminoglycoside phosphotransferase from Tn5; aph(3')-II (or nptII); confers resistance to neomycin, kanamycin, and G418 (Geneticin®)
   4432..4584    +  CDS            ble (fragment): BLE_KLEPN - Experimental evidence at protein level: Swiss-Prot protein existence level 1. Binding protein with a strong affinity to the bleomycin family of antibiotics. Binds to CL990; an antimitotic-antibiotic compound. From Klebsiella pneumoniae.
   4643..4690    +  polyA_signal   HSV TK poly(A) signal: herpes simplex virus thymidine kinase polyadenylation signal (Cole and Stacy, 1985)
   4781..4797    -  polyA_signal   bGH poly(A) signal (fragment): bovine growth hormone polyadenylation signal
