[The description below was written by a language model from this plasmid's Addgene catalogue record and pLannotate feature annotations shown in this document.]
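Description:
pSec61β-mScarlet3-H (aka mYongHong) is a 4.9 kb mammalian expression plasmid built on a backbone recorded as pN1. It is used to label the endoplasmic reticulum with a red fluorescent protein. It replicates in E. coli at high copy from a ColE1/pUC-type origin and also carries an f1 phage origin. Selection relies on a single Tn5 NeoR/KanR (aminoglycoside phosphotransferase) gene placed behind tandem bacterial (bla) and SV40 early promoters and followed by the HSV TK polyadenylation signal. This arrangement gives kanamycin resistance in bacteria and can support G418 selection in mammalian cells. The short ble, SV40 large T antigen and bGH poly(A) fragments in the feature table are partial matches, most likely residual backbone sequence rather than functional elements.

The payload is driven by the human CMV immediate-early enhancer and promoter and terminated by the SV40 poly(A) signal. It encodes mScarlet3-H, which is mScarlet3 carrying the M163H substitution, fused to the N-terminus of human Sec61β (SEC61B), a subunit of the ER translocon. Despite the plasmid name and the N1-style backbone designation, both the catalogue entry and the feature order place the fluorescent protein upstream of Sec61β. This fits with Sec61β being a tail-anchored membrane protein whose C-terminus must remain free for ER insertion. The annotation software labels the fluorescent protein as an mScarlet-2I fragment. That is a closest-relative match, not the actual identity, because the variant is not in its database.

The associated publication describes a highly stable monomeric red fluorescent protein for advanced microscopy. The construct therefore serves as an ER marker for imaging ER structure in transfected mammalian cells and for assessing the performance of this variant.
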