Addgene plasmid #239414: pSec61β-mScarlet3-H (aka mYongHong)
Purpose: Expresses Sec61b-mScarlet3-H in mammalian cells
Depositing lab: Zhifei Fu. Depositing organization: Fujian Medical University. Publication: A highly stable monomeric red fluorescent protein for advanced microscopy. Xiong H, Chang Q, Ding J, Wang S, Zhang W, Li Y, Wu Y, Lin P, Yang C, Liu M, Fang G, Yang Y, Xie J, Qi D, Jiang T, Fu W, Hu F, Chen Y, Yue R, Li Y, Cui Y, Li M, Fan S, Yang Y, Xu Y, Li D, Zhang F, Zhao H, Wu C, Zheng Q, Piatkevich KD, Fu Z. Nat Methods. 2025 Apr 17. doi: 10.1038/s41592-025-02676-5. PubMed 40247125.
Backbone
  Vector backbone: pN1
  Vector type: Mammalian Expression
Growth in bacteria
  Bacterial resistance: Kanamycin, 50 μg/mL
  Growth temperature: 37°C
  Growth strain: DH5alpha
  Copy number: High Copy
Gene/Insert
  Gene/Insert name: Sec61β
  Species: H. sapiens (human)
  Mutation: M163H in mScarlet3
  Entrez Gene: SEC61B
  Promoter: CMV
  Tag / fusion protein: mScarlet3-H (aka mYongHong) (N terminal on insert)
  Cloning method: Restriction Enzyme; 5′ cloning site unknown (unknown if destroyed)
Terms and licenses: Academic/Nonprofit Terms; Industry Terms: Not Available to Industry
How to cite: pSec61β-mScarlet3-H (aka mYongHong) was a gift from Zhifei Fu (Addgene plasmid # 239414 ; http://n2t.net/addgene:239414 ; RRID:Addgene_239414)
